Addgene plasmid #108539: pLX304-PCDH7-b
Purpose: Expresses human PCDH7 transcript variant b in mammalian cells
Depositing lab: Kathryn O’Donnell. Depositing organization: University of Texas Southwestern Medical Center. Publication: PROTOCADHERIN 7 Acts through SET and PP2A to Potentiate MAPK Signaling by EGFR and KRAS during Lung Tumorigenesis. Zhou X, Updegraff BL, Guo Y, Peyton M, Girard L, Larsen JE, Xie XJ, Zhou Y, Hwang TH, Xie Y, Rodriguez-Canales J, Villalobos P, Behrens C, Wistuba II, Minna JD, O'Donnell KA. Cancer Res. 2017 Jan 1;77(1):187-197. doi: 10.1158/0008-5472.CAN-16-1267-T. Epub 2016 Nov 7. PubMed 27821484.
Backbone
  Vector backbone: pLX304
  Backbone manufacturer: David Root Lab, addgene #25890
  Backbone size w/o insert (bp): 9377
  Total vector size (bp): 10972
  Vector type: Mammalian Expression, Lentiviral
  Selectable markers: Blasticidin
Growth in bacteria
  Bacterial resistance: Ampicillin, 100 μg/mL
  Growth temperature: 30°C
  Growth strain: NEB Stable
  Copy number: High Copy
Gene/Insert
  Gene/Insert name: PCDH7 transcript variant b
  Species: H. sapiens (human)
  Insert size (bp): 3223
  GenBank ID: NM_032456.2
  Entrez Gene: PCDH7 (a.k.a. BH-Pcdh, BHPCDH, PPP1R120)
  Promoter: CMV
  Cloning method: Gateway Cloning
  Sequencing primers: 5′ cgcaaatgggcggtaggcgtg; 3′ ACCGAGGAGAGGGTTAGGGAT
Terms and licenses: Academic/Nonprofit Terms; Industry Terms: Not Available to Industry
Depositor comments: Full-length cDNA of PCDH7 transcript variant b, including the stop codon, was cloned into pLX304 vector (Addgene, #25890) to generate this construct. Therefore, although pLX304 has a downstream V5 tag coding sequence, the PCDH7 transcript variant b is NOT expressed as V5-tagged protein.
How to cite: pLX304-PCDH7-b was a gift from Kathryn O’Donnell (Addgene plasmid # 108539 ; http://n2t.net/addgene:108539 ; RRID:Addgene_108539)
