[The description below was written by a language model from this plasmid's Addgene catalogue record and the feature table of its GenBank file.]
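Description:
pLX304-PCDH7-b is a third-generation-style, self-inactivating HIV-1 lentiviral expression plasmid built on the pLX304 Gateway destination backbone, carrying the full-length human protocadherin 7 (PCDH7) transcript variant b cDNA. In bacteria it is maintained through a high-copy ColE1/pUC-type origin and selected with ampicillin via the bla gene. An f1 origin and an SV40 origin are also annotated in the backbone. The total size is recorded as about 11 kb.

The viral genome is transcribed from an RSV promoter fused to a truncated 5' LTR. It contains the Psi packaging signal, the Rev response element for Rev-dependent nuclear export, and a cPPT/CTS element, which aids nuclear import of the reverse-transcribed genome. It ends in a U3-deleted 3' LTR followed by an SV40 polyadenylation signal. Two expression units lie within this genome. A human PGK promoter drives blasticidin S deaminase, allowing selection of transduced mammalian cells. Downstream of it, the CMV enhancer/promoter drives the PCDH7 insert, which sits between the attB1 and attB2 sites left by Gateway recombination. The feature table does not annotate the PCDH7 coding sequence itself, but the interval between the att sites is consistent with the stated insert of roughly 3.2 kb. A WPRE downstream of the insert enhances transcript expression.

Although a V5 epitope coding sequence follows attB2, the cDNA was cloned with its native stop codon, so the protein is expressed untagged. The construct is intended for transient or stable overexpression of PCDH7 isoform b in mammalian cells, and the associated study examined PCDH7 in MAPK signaling and lung tumorigenesis.
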