LOCUS       Exported 10972 bp ds-DNA circular SYN 12-MAY-2021
DEFINITION  Expresses human PCDH7 transcript variant b in mammalian cells.
ACCESSION   .
VERSION     .
KEYWORDS    pLX304-PCDH7-b
SOURCE      synthetic DNA construct
  ORGANISM  synthetic DNA construct
REFERENCE   1 (bases 1 to 10972)
  AUTHORS   Zhou X, Updegraff BL, Guo Y, Peyton M, Girard L, Larsen JE, Xie XJ,
            Zhou Y, Hwang TH, Xie Y, Rodriguez-Canales J, Villalobos P, Behrens
            C, Wistuba II, Minna JD, O'Donnell KA
  TITLE     PROTOCADHERIN 7 Acts through SET and PP2A to Potentiate MAPK
            Signaling by EGFR and KRAS during Lung Tumorigenesis.
  JOURNAL   Cancer Res. 2017 Jan 1;77(1):187-197. doi:
            10.1158/0008-5472.CAN-16-1267-T. Epub 2016 Nov 7.
  PUBMED    27821484
REFERENCE   2 (bases 1 to 10972)
  AUTHORS   .
  TITLE     Direct Submission
  JOURNAL   Exported May 12, 2021 from SnapGene Server 1.1.58
            http://www.snapgene.com
FEATURES             Location/Qualifiers
     source          1..10972
                     /organism="synthetic DNA construct"
                     /mol_type="other DNA"
     enhancer        65..368
                     /label=CMV enhancer
                     /note="human cytomegalovirus immediate early enhancer"
     promoter        369..572
                     /label=CMV promoter
                     /note="human cytomegalovirus (CMV) immediate early
                     promoter"
     primer_bind     523..543
                     /label=CMV-F
                     /note="Human CMV immediate early promoter, forward primer"
     protein_bind    595..619
                     /gene="mutant version of attB"
                     /label=attB1
                     /bound_moiety="BP Clonase(TM)"
                     /note="recombination site for the Gateway(R) BP reaction"
     protein_bind    complement(3870..3894)
                     /gene="mutant version of attB"
                     /label=attB2
                     /bound_moiety="BP Clonase(TM)"
                     /note="recombination site for the Gateway(R) BP reaction"
     CDS             3896..3937
                     /codon_start=1
                     /product="epitope tag from simian virus 5"
                     /label=V5 tag
                     /translation="GKPIPNPLLGLDST"
     misc_feature    3979..4567
                     /label=WPRE
                     /note="woodchuck hepatitis virus posttranscriptional
                     regulatory element"
     primer_bind     complement(4032..4052)
                     /label=WPRE-R
                     /note="WPRE, reverse primer"
     CDS             complement(4450..4461)
                     /codon_start=1
                     /product="Factor Xa recognition and cleavage site"
                     /label=Factor Xa site
                     /translation="IEGR"
     LTR             4639..4872
                     /label=3' LTR (Delta-U3)
                     /note="self-inactivating 3' long terminal repeat (LTR) from
                     HIV-1"
     polyA_signal    4950..5071
                     /label=SV40 poly(A) signal
                     /note="SV40 polyadenylation signal"
     primer_bind     complement(4987..5006)
                     /label=SV40pA-R
                     /note="SV40 polyA, reverse primer"
     primer_bind     5041..5060
                     /label=EBV-rev
                     /note="SV40 polyA terminator, reverse primer"
     rep_origin      5111..5246
                     /label=SV40 ori
                     /note="SV40 origin of replication"
     primer_bind     5173..5192
                     /label=SV40pro-F
                     /note="SV40 promoter/origin, forward primer"
     primer_bind     complement(5266..5285)
                     /label=T7
                     /note="T7 promoter, forward primer"
     promoter        complement(5267..5285)
                     /label=T7 promoter
                     /note="promoter for bacteriophage T7 RNA polymerase"
     primer_bind     complement(5295..5312)
                     /label=M13 Forward
                     /note="In lacZ gene. Also called M13-F20 or M13 (-21)
                     Forward"
     primer_bind     complement(5295..5311)
                     /label=M13 fwd
                     /note="common sequencing primer, one of multiple similar
                     variants"
     primer_bind     complement(5304..5326)
                     /label=M13/pUC Forward
                     /note="In lacZ gene"
     rep_origin      5453..5908
                     /direction=RIGHT
                     /label=f1 ori
                     /note="f1 bacteriophage origin of replication; arrow
                     indicates direction of (+) strand synthesis"
     primer_bind     complement(5540..5559)
                     /label=F1ori-R
                     /note="F1 origin, reverse primer"
     primer_bind     5750..5771
                     /label=F1ori-F
                     /note="F1 origin, forward primer"
     promoter        5934..6038
                     /gene="bla"
                     /label=AmpR promoter
     CDS             6039..6899
                     /codon_start=1
                     /gene="bla"
                     /product="beta-lactamase"
                     /label=AmpR
                     /note="confers resistance to ampicillin, carbenicillin, and
                     related antibiotics"
                     /translation="MSIQHFRVALIPFFAAFCLPVFAHPETLVKVKDAEDQLGARVGYI
                     ELDLNSGKILESFRPEERFPMMSTFKVLLCGAVLSRIDAGQEQLGRRIHYSQNDLVEYS
                     PVTEKHLTDGMTVRELCSAAITMSDNTAANLLLTTIGGPKELTAFLHNMGDHVTRLDRW
                     EPELNEAIPNDERDTTMPVAMATTLRKLLTGELLTLASRQQLIDWMEADKVAGPLLRSA
                     LPAGWFIADKSGAGERGSRGIIAALGPDGKPSRIVVIYTTGSQATMDERNRQIAEIGAS
                     LIKHW"
     primer_bind     complement(6257..6276)
                     /label=Amp-R
                     /note="Ampicillin resistance gene, reverse primer"
     rep_origin      7070..7658
                     /direction=RIGHT
                     /label=ori
                     /note="high-copy-number ColE1/pMB1/pBR322/pUC origin of
                     replication"
     primer_bind     7559..7578
                     /label=pBR322ori-F
                     /note="pBR322 origin, forward primer"
     primer_bind     7812..7829
                     /label=L4440
                     /note="L4440 vector, forward primer"
     protein_bind    7946..7967
                     /label=CAP binding site
                     /bound_moiety="E. coli catabolite activator protein"
                     /note="CAP binding activates transcription in the presence
                     of cAMP."
     promoter        7982..8012
                     /label=lac promoter
                     /note="promoter for the E. coli lac operon"
     protein_bind    8020..8036
                     /label=lac operator
                     /bound_moiety="lac repressor encoded by lacI"
                     /note="The lac repressor binds to the lac operator to
                     inhibit transcription in E. coli. This inhibition can be
                     relieved by adding lactose or
                     isopropyl-beta-D-thiogalactopyranoside (IPTG)."
     primer_bind     8025..8047
                     /label=M13/pUC Reverse
                     /note="In lacZ gene"
     primer_bind     8044..8060
                     /label=M13 rev
                     /note="common sequencing primer, one of multiple similar
                     variants"
     primer_bind     8044..8060
                     /label=M13 Reverse
                     /note="In lacZ gene. Also called M13-rev"
     primer_bind     8079..8099
                     /label=T3
                     /note="T3 promoter, forward primer"
     promoter        8081..8099
                     /label=T3 promoter
                     /note="promoter for bacteriophage T3 RNA polymerase"
     promoter        8127..8353
                     /label=RSV promoter
                     /note="Rous sarcoma virus enhancer/promoter"
     LTR             8354..8534
                     /label=5' LTR (truncated)
                     /note="truncated 5' long terminal repeat (LTR) from HIV-1"
     misc_feature    8581..8706
                     /label=HIV-1 Psi
                     /note="packaging signal of human immunodeficiency virus
                     type 1"
     misc_feature    9199..9432
                     /label=RRE
                     /note="The Rev response element (RRE) of HIV-1 allows for
                     Rev-dependent mRNA export from the nucleus to the
                     cytoplasm."
     CDS             9617..9661
                     /codon_start=1
                     /product="antigenic peptide corresponding to amino acids
                     655 to 669 of the HIV envelope protein gp41 (Lutje Hulsik
                     et al., 2013)"
                     /label=gp41 peptide
                     /note="recognized by the 2H10 single-chain llama nanobody"
                     /translation="KNEQELLELDKWASL"
     promoter        9836..10336
                     /label=hPGK promoter
                     /note="human phosphoglycerate kinase 1 promoter"
     primer_bind     10255..10273
                     /label=hPGK-F
                     /note="Human PGK promoter, forward primer"
     CDS             10348..10743
                     /codon_start=1
                     /gene="Aspergillus terreus BSD"
                     /product="blasticidin S deaminase"
                     /label=BSD
                     /note="confers resistance to blasticidin"
                     /translation="MAKPLSQEESTLIERATATINSIPISEDYSVASAALSSDGRIFTG
                     VNVYHFTGGPCAELVVLGTAAAAAAGNLTCIVAIGNENRGILSPCGRCRQVLLDLHPGI
                     KAIVKDSDGQPTAVGIRELLPSGYVWEG"
     misc_feature    10803..10920
                     /label=cPPT/CTS
                     /note="central polypurine tract and central termination
                     sequence of HIV-1"
ORIGIN
        1 cccggggtta ttaatagtaa tcaattacgg ggtcattagt tcatagccca tatatggagt
       61 tccgcgttac ataacttacg gtaaatggcc cgcctggctg accgcccaac gacccccgcc
      121 cattgacgtc aataatgacg tatgttccca tagtaacgcc aatagggact ttccattgac
      181 gtcaatgggt ggagtattta cggtaaactg cccacttggc agtacatcaa gtgtatcata
      241 tgccaagtac gccccctatt gacgtcaatg acggtaaatg gcccgcctgg cattatgccc
      301 agtacatgac cttatgggac tttcctactt ggcagtacat ctacgtatta gtcatcgcta
      361 ttaccatggt gatgcggttt tggcagtaca tcaatgggcg tggatagcgg tttgactcac
      421 ggggatttcc aagtctccac cccattgacg tcaatgggag tttgttttgg caccaaaatc
      481 aacgggactt tccaaaatgt cgtaacaact ccgccccatt gacgcaaatg ggcggtaggc
      541 gtgtacggtg ggaggtctat ataagcagag ctctctggct aactgtcggg atcaacaagt
      601 ttgtacaaaa aagcaggctc cgaattcgcc cttcaccatg ctgaggatgc ggaccgcggg
      661 atgggcgcgc ggctggtgct tgggctgctg cctcctcctg ccgctctcgc tcagcctggc
      721 ggccgccaag cagctcctcc ggtaccggct ggccgaggag ggccccgccg acgtccgcat
      781 cggcaacgtg gcttcagacc tgggcatcgt gaccggatcg ggtgaggtga ctttcagcct
      841 ggagtccggt tccgagtacc tgaagatcga caacctcact ggcgagctga gcacgagcga
      901 gcggcgcatc gaccgcgaga agctgcccca gtgtcagatg atcttcgacg agaacgagtg
      961 cttcctggac ttcgaggtgt cggtgatcgg gccctcgcag agctgggtgg acctgtttga
     1021 gggtcaggtc atcgtgcttg acatcaacga caacacgccc accttcccgt cgcccgtgct
     1081 cacgctcacg gtggaggaga atcggccggt gggcacactt tacctgctgc ccacagccac
     1141 cgaccgcgac ttcggccgca acggcatcga gcgctacgag ctgctccagg agcccggagg
     1201 cggcggcagc ggcggcgaga gccggcgcgc cggggcggcc gacagcgccc cctaccccgg
     1261 gggcggcggg aacggcgcga gcggcggcgg ctcgggaggc tccaagcggc ggctggacgc
     1321 atcagagggc ggcggcggca ccaaccccgg cggccgcagc agcgtgttcg agctgcaggt
     1381 ggcggacacc ccggacggcg agaagcagcc gcagctgatc gtgaaggggg cgctggaccg
     1441 cgagcagcgc gactcctacg agctgaccct gcgagtgcgc gacggcggcg acccgcctcg
     1501 ctcctcgcag gccatcctac gggtcctcat caccgacgtg aacgacaaca gcccccgctt
     1561 cgagaagagc gtgtacgagg ccgacttggc tgagaacagc gccccgggga cccccatcct
     1621 gcaactgcgc gcagccgact tggacgtggg ggtcaacggg cagatcgaat acgtgttcgg
     1681 ggcggccacc gagtcggtga ggcggctgct gcgccttgac gagacgtccg gctggctcag
     1741 cgtcctgcac cggatcgacc gcgaggaggt gaaccagctg cgcttcacgg tcatggcccg
     1801 cgaccgcggg cagcccccca agaccgacaa ggccaccgtg gtccttaaca tcaaagacga
     1861 gaacgacaac gtgccgtcca ttgaaatccg caagattggg cgcatccccc tcaaggacgg
     1921 ggtggccaac gtggccgagg acgttctggt cgacaccccc atcgctctgg tgcaggtgtc
     1981 cgaccgagac caaggcgaga acggggtggt cacctgcacc gtggtgggcg acgtgccctt
     2041 ccagctcaag ccagccagcg acaccgaggg cgaccagaac aagaaaaagt acttcttgca
     2101 cacctcgacc cctctggact atgaggccac ccgggagttc aacgtggtca tcgtggcggt
     2161 ggactcaggc agccccagcc tctcgagcaa caactccctg attgtcaagg tgggagacac
     2221 caacgacaac ccgcccatgt tcggccagtc ggtggtggag gtttacttcc ctgagaacaa
     2281 catcccgggc gagagggtgg ccacggtgct ggcgacagac gcagacagcg gtaagaacgc
     2341 cgagatcgcc tactcgctgg actcctctgt gatggggatc tttgccatcg atcccgattc
     2401 tggggacatc ctggtcaata ccgtgctgga ccgcgagcag actgacaggt atgagtttaa
     2461 agttaacgcc aaagacaaag gcatccccgt gctgcagggc agcactacgg tgattgtgca
     2521 ggtggctgat aaaaatgaca atgaccctaa gtttatgcag gacgtcttca ccttttatgt
     2581 gaaagaaaac ttgcagccca acagccctgt ggggatggtc accgtgatgg atgctgacaa
     2641 ggggcggaat gcagagatga gcctgtacat agaggagaac aataacattt tttctattga
     2701 aaatgacacg gggaccattt actccacaat gtcttttgac cgggaacatc agaccacata
     2761 cactttcaga gtcaaggctg tggatggggg agatcctccc agatctgcca cagctacagt
     2821 ctcgcttttt gtgatggatg aaaatgacaa tgctcccaca gttacccttc ccaaaaacat
     2881 ttcctacact ttactgccac cttcgagtaa tgtcaggaca gtagtagcta cagtgttggc
     2941 aacagacagt gatgatggca tcaatgcaga cctgaactac agcattgtgg gaggaaatcc
     3001 cttcaagctg tttgaaattg atcccactag tggtgtggtt tccttagtgg gaaaactcac
     3061 ccaaaagcat tatggcttgc acaggttggt ggtgcaagtg aatgacagtg ggcagccttc
     3121 ccagtccacc acgactctgg tgcacgtgtt tgtcaatgaa agtgtttcta atgcaactgc
     3181 gattgactcc cagatagcta gaagtttgca catcccactc acccaggata tagctggtga
     3241 cccaagctat gaaattagca aacagagact cagtattgtc attggcgtgg ttgctggcat
     3301 tatgacggtg attctaatca tcttaattgt agtgatggca aggtactgca ggtccaaaaa
     3361 taaaaatggc tatgaagccg gcaaaaaaga tcacgaagac ttttttacac cccaacagca
     3421 tgacaaatct aaaaagccta aaaaggacaa gaaaaacaaa aaatctaagc agcctctcta
     3481 cagcagcatt gtcactgtgg aggcttctaa gccaaatgga cagaggtatg atagtgtcaa
     3541 tgagaagctg tcagacagcc caagcatggg gcgatacagg tccgttaatg gtgggcccgg
     3601 cagtcctgac ctggcaaggc attacaaatc tagttcccca ttgcctactg ttcagcttca
     3661 tccccagtca ccaactgcag gaaaaaaaca ccaggccgta caagatctac caccagccaa
     3721 cacatttgtg ggagcaggag acaacatttc aattggatca gatcactgct ctgagtacag
     3781 ctgtcaaacc aataacaagt acagcaaaca ggtaagatgt atcccaaata tatttaaata
     3841 tcccagggag ggctaaaagg gcgaattcga cccagctttc ttgtacaaag tggttggtaa
     3901 gcctatccct aaccctctcc tcggtctcga ttctacgtag taatgagcta gcgctaaccg
     3961 gtggcgcgtt aagtcgacaa tcaacctctg gattacaaaa tttgtgaaag attgactggt
     4021 attcttaact atgttgctcc ttttacgcta tgtggatacg ctgctttaat gcctttgtat
     4081 catgctattg cttcccgtat ggctttcatt ttctcctcct tgtataaatc ctggttgctg
     4141 tctctttatg aggagttgtg gcccgttgtc aggcaacgtg gcgtggtgtg cactgtgttt
     4201 gctgacgcaa cccccactgg ttggggcatt gccaccacct gtcagctcct ttccgggact
     4261 ttcgctttcc ccctccctat tgccacggcg gaactcatcg ccgcctgcct tgcccgctgc
     4321 tggacagggg ctcggctgtt gggcactgac aattccgtgg tgttgtcggg gaaatcatcg
     4381 tcctttcctt ggctgctcgc ctgtgttgcc acctggattc tgcgcgggac gtccttctgc
     4441 tacgtccctt cggccctcaa tccagcggac cttccttccc gcggcctgct gccggctctg
     4501 cggcctcttc cgcgtcttcg ccttcgccct cagacgagtc ggatctccct ttgggccgcc
     4561 tccccgcgtc gactttaaga ccaatgactt acaaggcagc tgtagatctt agccactttt
     4621 taaaagaaaa ggggggactg gaagggctaa ttcactccca acgaagacaa gatctgcttt
     4681 ttgcttgtac tgggtctctc tggttagacc agatctgagc ctgggagctc tctggctaac
     4741 tagggaaccc actgcttaag cctcaataaa gcttgccttg agtgcttcaa gtagtgtgtg
     4801 cccgtctgtt gtgtgactct ggtaactaga gatccctcag acccttttag tcagtgtgga
     4861 aaatctctag cagtacgtat agtagttcat gtcatcttat tattcagtat ttataacttg
     4921 caaagaaatg aatatcagag agtgagagga acttgtttat tgcagcttat aatggttaca
     4981 aataaagcaa tagcatcaca aatttcacaa ataaagcatt tttttcactg cattctagtt
     5041 gtggtttgtc caaactcatc aatgtatctt atcatgtctg gctctagcta tcccgcccct
     5101 aactccgccc atcccgcccc taactccgcc cagttccgcc cattctccgc cccatggctg
     5161 actaattttt tttatttatg cagaggccga ggccgcctcg gcctctgagc tattccagaa
     5221 gtagtgagga ggcttttttg gaggcctagg gacgtaccca attcgcccta tagtgagtcg
     5281 tattacgcgc gctcactggc cgtcgtttta caacgtcgtg actgggaaaa ccctggcgtt
     5341 acccaactta atcgccttgc agcacatccc cctttcgcca gctggcgtaa tagcgaagag
     5401 gcccgcaccg atcgcccttc ccaacagttg cgcagcctga atggcgaatg ggnnnnnnnn
     5461 nnnnnnnnnn nnnnnnnnnn nnnnnnnnnn nnnnnnnnnn nnnnnnnnnn nnnnnnnnnn
     5521 nnnnnnnnnn nnnnnnnnnn nnnnnnnnnn nnnnnnnnnn nnnnnnnnnn nnnnnncnnn
     5581 nnnnnnnnnn nnnnnnnnnn nnnnnnnnnn nnnnnnnnnn nnnnnnnnnn nnnnnnnnnn
     5641 nnnnnnnnnn nnnnnnnnnn nnnnnnnnan nnnnnnnnnn nnnnnnnnnn nnnnnnnnnn
     5701 nnnnnnnnnn nnnnnnnncc tttgacgttg gagtccacgt tctttaatag tggactcttg
     5761 ttccaaactg gaacaacact caaccctatc tcggtctatt cttttgattt ataagggatt
     5821 ttgccgattt cggcctattg gttaaaaaat gagctgattt aacaaaaatt taacgcgaat
     5881 tttaacaaaa tattaacgct tacaatttag gtggcacttt tcggggaaat gtgcgcggaa
     5941 cccctatttg tttatttttc taaatacatt caaatatgta tccgctcatg agacaataac
     6001 cctgataaat gcttcaataa tattgaaaaa ggaagagtat gagtattcaa catttccgtg
     6061 tcgcccttat tccctttttt gcggcatttt gccttcctgt ttttgctcac ccagaaacgc
     6121 tggtgaaagt aaaagatgct gaagatcagt tgggtgcacg agtgggttac atcgaactgg
     6181 atctcaacag cggtaagatc cttgagagtt ttcgccccga agaacgtttt ccaatgatga
     6241 gcacttttaa agttctgcta tgtggcgcgg tattatcccg tattgacgcc gggcaagagc
     6301 aactcggtcg ccgcatacac tattctcaga atgacttggt tgagtactca ccagtcacag
     6361 aaaagcatct tacggatggc atgacagtaa gagaattatg cagtgctgcc ataaccatga
     6421 gtgataacac tgcggccaac ttacttctga caacgatcgg aggaccgaag gagctaaccg
     6481 cttttttgca caacatgggg gatcatgtaa ctcgccttga tcgttgggaa ccggagctga
     6541 atgaagccat accaaacgac gagcgtgaca ccacgatgcc tgtagcaatg gcaacaacgt
     6601 tgcgcaaact attaactggc gaactactta ctctagcttc ccggcaacaa ttaatagact
     6661 ggatggaggc ggataaagtt gcaggaccac ttctgcgctc ggcccttccg gctggctggt
     6721 ttattgctga taaatctgga gccggtgagc gtgggtctcg cggtatcatt gcagcactgg
     6781 ggccagatgg taagccctcc cgtatcgtag ttatctacac gacggggagt caggcaacta
     6841 tggatgaacg aaatagacag atcgctgaga taggtgcctc actgattaag cattggtaac
     6901 tgtcagacca agtttactca tatatacttt agattgattt aaaacttcat ttttaattta
     6961 aaaggatcta ggtgaagatc ctttttgata atctcatgac caaaatccct taacgtgagt
     7021 tttcgttcca ctgagcgtca gaccccgtag aaaagatcaa aggatcttct tgagatcctt
     7081 tttttctgcg cgtaatctgc tgcttgcaaa caaaaaaacc accgctacca gcggtggttt
     7141 gtttgccgga tcaagagcta ccaactcttt ttccgaaggt aactggcttc agcagagcgc
     7201 agataccaaa tactgttctt ctagtgtagc cgtagttagg ccaccacttc aagaactctg
     7261 tagcaccgcc tacatacctc gctctgctaa tcctgttacc agtggctgct gccagtggcg
     7321 ataagtcgtg tcttaccggg ttggactcaa gacgatagtt accggataag gcgcagcggt
     7381 cgggctgaac ggggggttcg tgcacacagc ccagcttgga gcgaacgacc tacaccgaac
     7441 tgagatacct acagcgtgag ctatgagaaa gcgccacgct tcccgaaggg agaaaggcgg
     7501 acaggtatcc ggtaagcggc agggtcggaa caggagagcg cacgagggag cttccagggg
     7561 gaaacgcctg gtatctttat agtcctgtcg ggtttcgcca cctctgactt gagcgtcgat
     7621 ttttgtgatg ctcgtcaggg gggcggagcc tatggaaaaa cgccagcaac gcggcctttt
     7681 tacggttcct ggccttttgc tggccttttg ctcacatgtt ctttcctgcg ttatcccctg
     7741 attctgtgga taaccgtatt accgcctttg agtgagctga taccgctcgc cgcagccgaa
     7801 cgaccgagcg cagcgagtca gtgagcgagg aagcggaaga gcgcccaata cgcaaaccgc
     7861 ctctccccgc gcgttggccg attcattaat gcagctggca cgacaggttt cccgactgga
     7921 aagcgggcag tgagcgcaac gcaattaatg tgagttagct cactcattag gcaccccagg
     7981 ctttacactt tatgcttccg gctcgtatgt tgtgtggaat tgtgagcgga taacaatttc
     8041 acacaggaaa cagctatgac catgattacg ccaagcgcgc aattaaccct cactaaaggg
     8101 aacaaaagct ggagctgcaa gcttaatgta gtcttatgca atactcttgt agtcttgcaa
     8161 catggtaacg atgagttagc aacatgcctt acaaggagag aaaaagcacc gtgcatgccg
     8221 attggtggaa gtaaggtggt acgatcgtgc cttattagga aggcaacaga cgggtctgac
     8281 atggattgga cgaaccactg aattgccgca ttgcagagat attgtattta agtgcctagc
     8341 tcgatacata aacgggtctc tctggttaga ccagatctga gcctgggagc tctctggcta
     8401 actagggaac ccactgctta agcctcaata aagcttgcct tgagtgcttc aagtagtgtg
     8461 tgcccgtctg ttgtgtgact ctggtaacta gagatccctc agaccctttt agtcagtgtg
     8521 gaaaatctct agcagtggcg cccgaacagg gacttgaaag cgaaagggaa accagaggag
     8581 ctctctcgac gcaggactcg gcttgctgaa gcgcgcacgg caagaggcga ggggcggcga
     8641 ctggtgagta cgccaaaaat tttgactagc ggaggctaga aggagagaga tgggtgcgag
     8701 agcgtcagta ttaagcgggg gagaattaga tcgcgatggg aaaaaattcg gttaaggcca
     8761 gggggaaaga aaaaatataa attaaaacat atagtatggg caagcaggga gctagaacga
     8821 ttcgcagtta atcctggcct gttagaaaca tcagaaggct gtagacaaat actgggacag
     8881 ctacaaccat cccttcagac aggatcagaa gaacttagat cattatataa tacagtagca
     8941 accctctatt gtgtgcatca aaggatagag ataaaagaca ccaaggaagc tttagacaag
     9001 atagaggaag agcaaaacaa aagtaagacc accgcacagc aagcggccgc tgatcttcag
     9061 acctggagga ggagatatga gggacaattg gagaagtgaa ttatataaat ataaagtagt
     9121 aaaaattgaa ccattaggag tagcacccac caaggcaaag agaagagtgg tgcagagaga
     9181 aaaaagagca gtgggaatag gagctttgtt ccttgggttc ttgggagcag caggaagcac
     9241 tatgggcgca gcgtcaatga cgctgacggt acaggccaga caattattgt ctggtatagt
     9301 gcagcagcag aacaatttgc tgagggctat tgaggcgcaa cagcatctgt tgcaactcac
     9361 agtctggggc atcaagcagc tccaggcaag aatcctggct gtggaaagat acctaaagga
     9421 tcaacagctc ctggggattt ggggttgctc tggaaaactc atttgcacca ctgctgtgcc
     9481 ttggaatgct agttggagta ataaatctct ggaacagatt tggaatcaca cgacctggat
     9541 ggagtgggac agagaaatta acaattacac aagcttaata cactccttaa ttgaagaatc
     9601 gcaaaaccag caagaaaaga atgaacaaga attattggaa ttagataaat gggcaagttt
     9661 gtggaattgg tttaacataa caaattggct gtggtatata aaattattca taatgatagt
     9721 aggaggcttg gtaggtttaa gaatagtttt tgctgtactt tctatagtga atagagttag
     9781 gcagggatat tcaccattat cgtttcagac ccacctccca accccgaggg gacccttgcg
     9841 ccttttccaa ggcagccctg ggtttgcgca gggacgcggc tgctctgggc gtggttccgg
     9901 gaaacgcagc ggcgccgacc ctgggtctcg cacattcttc acgtccgttc gcagcgtcac
     9961 ccggatcttc gccgctaccc ttgtgggccc cccggcgacg cttcctgctc cgcccctaag
    10021 tcgggaaggt tccttgcggt tcgcggcgtg ccggacgtga caaacggaag ccgcacgtct
    10081 cactagtacc ctcgcagacg gacagcgcca gggagcaatg gcagcgcgcc gaccgcgatg
    10141 ggctgtggcc aatagcggct gctcagcagg gcgcgccgag agcagcggcc gggaaggggc
    10201 ggtgcgggag gcggggtgtg gggcggtagt gtgggccctg ttcctgcccg cgcggtgttc
    10261 cgcattctgc aagcctccgg agcgcacgtc ggcagtcggc tccctcgttg accgaatcac
    10321 cgacctctct ccccaggggg taccaccatg gccaagcctt tgtctcaaga agaatccacc
    10381 ctcattgaaa gagcaacggc tacaatcaac agcatcccca tctctgaaga ctacagcgtc
    10441 gccagcgcag ctctctctag cgacggccgc atcttcactg gtgtcaatgt atatcatttt
    10501 actgggggac cttgtgcaga actcgtggtg ctgggcactg ctgctgctgc ggcagctggc
    10561 aacctgactt gtatcgtcgc gatcggaaat gagaacaggg gcatcttgag cccctgcgga
    10621 cggtgccgac aggtgcttct cgatctgcat cctgggatca aagccatagt gaaggacagt
    10681 gatggacagc cgacggcagt tgggattcgt gaattgctgc cctctggtta tgtgtgggag
    10741 ggcctgcagc tgcagtagta agaattctag atcttgagac aaatggcagt attcatccac
    10801 aattttaaaa gaaaaggggg gattgggggg tacagtgcag gggaaagaat agtagacata
    10861 atagcaacag acatacaaac taaagaatta caaaaacaaa ttacaaaaat tcaaaatttt
    10921 cgggtttatt acagggacag cagagatcca ctttggcgcc ggctcgaggg gg
//
